Addgene plasmid #17470: pENTR/pTER shEGFP #1 (628-2)
Purpose: Gateway entry vector for EGFPshRNA#1 under H1/TO promoter
Depositing lab: Eric Campeau & Paul Kaufman. Depositing organization: University of Massachusetts, Worcester. Publication: A versatile viral system for expression and depletion of proteins in mammalian cells. Campeau E, Ruhl VE, Rodier F, Smith CL, Rahmberg BL, Fuss JO, Campisi J, Yaswen P, Cooper PK, Kaufman PD.. PLoS One. 2009 Aug 6;4(8):e6529. 10.1371/journal.pone.0006529 PubMed 19657394.
Backbone
  Vector backbone: pENTR1A
  Backbone manufacturer: Invitrogen
  Backbone size w/o insert (bp): 2555
  Vector type: RNAi ; Entry vector
Growth in bacteria
  Bacterial resistance: Kanamycin, 50 μg/mL
  Growth temperature: 37°C
  Growth strain: DH5alpha
  Growth instructions: TOP10F', 37oC
  Copy number: High Copy
Gene/Insert
  Gene/Insert name: Enhanced green fluorescent protein shRNA #1 (alt name: GFP shRNA #1)
  Insert size (bp): 65
  Cloning method: Restriction Enzyme; 5′ cloning site Bgl II (destroyed during cloning); 3′ cloning site Hind III (not destroyed)
  Sequencing primers: 5′ ENTRforw; 3′ ENTRrev
Terms and licenses: Academic/Nonprofit Terms; Industry Terms: Not Available to Industry
Depositor comments: shRNA oligo sequence 5'-CGAAGCAGCACGACTTCTTCTTCAAGAGAGAAGAAGTCGTGCTGCTTCTTTTT
How to cite: pENTR/pTER shEGFP #1 (628-2) was a gift from Eric Campeau & Paul Kaufman (Addgene plasmid # 17470 ; http://n2t.net/addgene:17470 ; RRID:Addgene_17470)
