[The description below was written by a language model from this plasmid's Addgene catalogue record and pLannotate feature annotations shown in this document.]
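Description:
pENTR/pTER shEGFP #1 (628-2) is a small Gateway entry plasmid (about 2.6 kb) built on the Invitrogen pENTR1A backbone and designed for RNA interference in mammalian cells. It is maintained in E. coli at high copy through a ColE1/pUC-type origin and selected with kanamycin via an aminoglycoside phosphotransferase (KanR) gene. The rrnB T1 and T2 terminators upstream of the cloning region insulate the cassette from read-through bacterial transcription. A short annotated RSF ori fragment is only a partial match and is unlikely to be a functional origin.

The payload sits between attL1 and attL2, the sites used in an LR Clonase reaction to move the cassette into attR-containing destination vectors. It consists of the human H1 RNA polymerase III promoter modified with a tet operator (H1/TO, derived from pTER), followed by a roughly 65 bp short hairpin insert targeting enhanced GFP. The feature table's brief "PLtetO-1" hit directly after the H1 fragment corresponds to this tet operator. The two 19 nt matches to an mVenus fragment on opposite strands are the sense and antisense arms of the hairpin, matching GFP-family coding sequence rather than encoding any protein. The hairpin was cloned between BglII (destroyed) and HindIII sites.

In cells expressing the Tet repressor, the operator allows tetracycline/doxycycline-inducible shRNA transcription; without the repressor, expression is constitutive. According to the record, the plasmid belongs to a viral vector system for expressing and depleting proteins in mammalian cells. It serves as a shuttle for transferring the EGFP knockdown cassette into destination vectors, where an EGFP-targeting shRNA is useful for silencing GFP reporters or as a control hairpin.
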