Features (pLannotate 1.2.2; 11 found; start..end, strand, type, name):
      1..46      +  rep_origin     RSF ori (fragment): Plasmids containing the RSF 1030 origin of replication can be propagated in E. coli cells that contain additional plasmids with compatible origins.
    106..149     -  terminator     rrnB T1 terminator: Escherichia coli rrnB; transcription terminator T1 from the E. coli rrnB gene
    281..308     +  terminator     rrnB T2 terminator: transcription terminator T2 from the E. coli rrnB gene
    358..457     +  protein_bind   attL1: mutant version of attL; recombination site for the Gateway® LR reaction LR Clonase™
    500..700     +  promoter       H1 promoter (fragment): human H1 RNA promoter
    699..718     +  promoter       PLtetO-1 promoter (fragment): modified phage lambda PL promoter with tet operator sites (Lutz and Bujard, 1997)
    722..740     +  CDS            VN155(I152L) (fragment): improved N-terminal fragment of mVenus for use in bimolecular fluorescence complementation (BiFC) (Kodama and Hu, 2010)
    750..768     -  CDS            VN155(I152L) (fragment): improved N-terminal fragment of mVenus for use in bimolecular fluorescence complementation (BiFC) (Kodama and Hu, 2010)
    848..947     -  protein_bind   attL2: mutant version of attL; recombination site for the Gateway® LR reaction LR Clonase™
   1070..1879    +  CDS            KanR: aminoglycoside phosphotransferase; aph(3')-Ia; confers resistance to kanamycin in bacteria or G418 (Geneticin®) in eukaryotes
   1969..2557    +  rep_origin     ori: high-copy-number ColE1/pMB1/pBR322/pUC origin of replication
>Addgene plasmid #17470 | pENTR/pTER shEGFP #1 (628-2) | depositor full sequence | sequence record 8635 | Author sequence
CTTTCCTGCGTTATCCCCTGATTCTGTGGATAACCGTATTACCGCTAGCATGGATCTCGGGGACGTCTAA
CTACTAAGCGAGAGTAGGGAACTGCCAGGCATCAAATAAAACGAAAGGCTCAGTCGGAAGACTGGGCCTT
TCGTTTTATCTGTTGTTTGTCGGTGAACGCTCTCCTGAGTAGGACAAATCCGCCGGGAGCGGATTTGAAC
GTTGTGAAGCAACGGCCCGGAGGGTGGCGGGCAGGACGCCCGCCATAAACTGCCAGGCATCAAACTAAGC
AGAAGGCCATCCTGACGGATGGCCTTTTTGCGTTTCTACAAACTCTTCCTGTTAGTTAGTTACTTAAGCT
CGGGCCCCAAATAATGATTTTATTTTGACTGATAGTGACCTGTTCGTTGCAACAAATTGATAAGCAATGC
TTTTTTATAATGCCAACTTTGTACAAAAAAGCAGGCTTTAAAGGAACCAATTCAGTCGACTGGATCCGGT
ACCGAATTCGAACGCTGACGTCATCAACCCGCTCCAAGGAATCGCGGCCCAGTGTCACTAGGCGGGAACA
CCCAGCGCGCGTGCGCCCTGGCAGGAAGATGGCTGTGAGGGACAGGGGAGTGGCGCCCTGCAATATTTGC
ATGTCGCTATGTGTTCTGGGAAATCACCATAAACGTGAAATGTCTTTGGATTTGGGAATCTTATAAGTTC
CCTATCAGTGATAGAGATCCCGAAGCAGCACGACTTCTTCTTCAAGAGAGAAGAAGTCGTGCTGCTTCTT
TTTGGAAAAGCTTGGTACCGAGCTCGGATCCACTAGTCCAGTGTGGTGGAATTCGCGGCCGCACTCGAGA
TATCTAGACCCAGCTTTCTTGTACAAAGTTGGCATTATAAGAAAGCATTGCTTATCAATTTGTTGCAACG
AACAGGTCACTATCAGTCAAAATAAAATCATTATTTGCCATCCAGCTGCAGCTCTGGCCCGTGTCTCAAA
ATCTCTGATGTTACATTGCACAAGATAAAAATATATCATCATGAACAATAAAACTGTCTGCTTACATAAA
CAGTAATACAAGGGGTGTTATGAGCCATATTCAACGGGAAACGTCGAGGCCGCGATTAAATTCCAACATG
GATGCTGATTTATATGGGTATAAATGGGCTCGCGATAATGTCGGGCAATCAGGTGCGACAATCTATCGCT
TGTATGGGAAGCCCGATGCGCCAGAGTTGTTTCTGAAACATGGCAAAGGTAGCGTTGCCAATGATGTTAC
AGATGAGATGGTCAGACTAAACTGGCTGACGGAATTTATGCCTCTTCCGACCATCAAGCATTTTATCCGT
ACTCCTGATGATGCATGGTTACTCACCACTGCGATCCCCGGAAAAACAGCATTCCAGGTATTAGAAGAAT
ATCCTGATTCAGGTGAAAATATTGTTGATGCGCTGGCAGTGTCCCTGCGCCGGTTGCATTCGATTCCTGT
TTGTAATTGTCCTTTTAACAGCGATCGCGTATTTCGTCTCGCTCAGGCGCAATCACGAATGAATAACGGT
TTGGTTGATGCGAGTGATTTTGATGACGAGCGTAATGGCTGGCCTGTTGAACAAGTCTGGAAAGAAATGC
ATAAACTTTTGCCATTCTCACCGGATTCAGTCGTCACTCATGGTGATTTCTCACTTGATAACCTTATTTT
TGACGAGGGGAAATTAATAGGTTGTATTGATGTTGGACGAGTCGGAATCGCAGACCGATACCAGGATCTT
GCCATCCTATGGAACTGCCTCGGTGAGTTTTCTCCTTCATTACAGAAACGGCTTTTTCAAAAATATGGTA
TTGATAATCCTGATATGAATAAATTGCAGTTTCATTTGATGCTCGATGAGTTTTTCTAATCAGAATTGGT
TAATTGGTTGTAACATTATTCAGATTGGGCCCCGTTCCACTGAGCGTCAGACCCGGTAGAAAAGATCAAA
GGATCTTCTTGAGATCCTTTTTTTCTGCGCGTAATCTGCTGCTTGCAAACAAAAAAACCACCGCTACCAG
CGGTGGTTTGTTTGCCGGATCAAGAGCTACCAACTCTTTTTCCGAAGGTAACTGGCTTCAGCAGAGCGCA
GATACCAAATACTGTTCTTCTAGTGTAGCCGTAGTTAGGCCACCACTTCAAGAACTCTGTAGCACCGCCT
ACATACCTCGCTCTGCTAATCCTGTTACCAGTGGCTGCTGCCAGTGGCGATAAGTCGTGTCTTACCGGGT
TGGACTCAAGACGATAGTTACCGGATAAGGCGCAGCGGTCGGGCTGAACGGGGGGTTCGTGCACACAGCC
CAGCTTGGAGCGAACGACCTACACCGAACTGAGATACCTACAGCGTGAGCTATGAGAAAGCGCCACGCTT
CCCGAAGGGAGAAAGGCGGACAGGTATCCGGTAAGCGGCAGGGTCGGAACAGGAGAGCGCACGAGGGAGC
TTCCAGGGGGAAACGCCTGGTATCTTTATAGTCCTGTCGGGTTTCGCCACCTCTGACTTGAGCGTCGATT
TTTGTGATGCTCGTCAGGGGGGCGGAGCCTATGGAAAAACGCCAGCAACGCGGCCTTTTTACGGTTCCTG
GCCTTTTGCTGGCCTTTTGCTCACATGTT
