>Addgene plasmid #17470 | pENTR/pTER shEGFP #1 (628-2) | addgene partial sequence | sequence record 25926 | 17470 with H1
TCTTTGGATTTGGGATCTTATAAGTTCCCTATCAGTGATAGAGATCCCGAAGCAGCACGACTTCTTCTTC
AAGAGAGAAGAAGTCGTGCTGCTTCTTTTTGGAAAAGCTTGGTACCGAGCTCGGATCCACTAGTCCAGTG
TGGTGGAATTCGCGGCCGCACTCGAGATATCTAGACCCAGCTTTCTTGTACAAAGTTGGCATTATAAGAA
AGCATTGCTTATCAATTTGTTGCAACGAACAGGTCACTATCAGTCAAAATAAAATCATTATTTGCCATCC
AGCTGCAGCTCTGGCCCGTGTCTCAAAATCTCTGATGTTACATTGCACAAGATAAAAATATATCATCATG
AACAATAAAACTGTCTGCTTACATAAACAGTAATACAAGGGGTGTTATGAGCCATATTCAACGGGAAACG
TCGAGGCCGCGATTAAATTCCAACATGGATGCTGATTTATATGGGTATAAATGGGCTCGCGATAATGTCG
GGCAATCAGGTGCGACAATCTATCGCTTGTATGGGAAGCCCGATGCGCCAGAGTTGTTTCTGAAACATGG
CAAAGGTAGCGTTGCCAATGATGTTACAGATGAGATGGTCAGACTAAACTGGCTGACGGAATTTATGCCT
CTTCCGACCATCAAGCATTTTATCCGTACTCCTGATGATGCATGGTTACTCACCACTGCGATCCCCGGAA
AAACAGCATTCCAGGTATTAGAAGAATATCCTGATTC
